>Addgene plasmid #171878 | pGT270 | addgene full sequence | sequence record 354727 | Addgene NGS Result
CTCCAGGATCCAAAGCCACGTTGTGTCTCAAAATCTCTGATGTTACATTGCACAAGATAAAAATATATCA
TCATGAACAATAAAACTGTCTGCTTACATAAACAGTAATACAAGGGGTGTTATGAGCCATATTCAACGGG
AAACGTCTTGCTCGAGGCCGCGATTAAATTCCAACATGGATGCTGATTTATATGGGTATAAATGGGCTCG
CGATAATGTCGGGCAATCAGGTGCGACAATCTATCGATTGTATGGGAAGCCCGATGCGCCAGAGTTGTTT
CTGAAACATGGCAAAGGTAGCGTTGCCAATGATGTTACAGATGAGATGGTCAGACTAAACTGGCTGACGG
AATTTATGCCTCTTCCGACCATCAAGCATTTTATCCGTACTCCTGATGATGCATGGTTACTCACCACTGC
GATCCCCGGGAAAACAGCATTCCAGGTATTAGAAGAATATCCTGATTCAGGTGAAAATATTGTTGATGCG
CTGGCAGTGTTCCTGCGCCGGTTGCATTCGATTCCTGTTTGTAATTGTCCTTTTAACAGCGATCGCGTAT
TTCGTCTCGCTCAGGCGCAATCACGAATGAATAACGGTTTGGTTGATGCGAGTGATTTTGATGACGAGCG
TAATGGCTGGCCTGTTGAACAAGTCTGGAAAGAAATGCATAAGCTTTTGCCATTCTCACCGGATTCAGTC
GTCACTCATGGTGATTTCTCACTTGATAACCTTATTTTTGACGAGGGGAAATTAATAGGTTGTATTGATG
TTGGACGAGTCGGAATCGCAGACCGATACCAGGATCTTGCCATCCTATGGAACTGCCTCGGTGAGTTTTC
TCCTTCATTACAGAAACGGCTTTTTCAAAAATATGGTATTGATAATCCTGATATGAATAAATTGCAGTTT
CATTTGATGCTCGATGAGTTTTTCTAATCTTGGGGGAAATTAAGACCAAACTCGATGACCTCCAAAAAGA
TGTAACTTCTCTTAAGATCGATATGGCAACGGTGAAAACCGAGTTATCTGCGGTCAGGATGGAGATAGGT
ACAGTCAAGGATGATGTTAAAGATGTCAAAGGGCGGGCTAATGCTCAAATTTGGGCGTTGATTCTTGCCG
TCATCGGAGCCATAATTACCACCTTGGTGCGTTTTGGCATTTTCCCTAATCCCTAACAAAAAAGCGACCA
GGCTTTTCTTTCAATTGCCCGATCGCCTTTGATATTTTCCCAAAGGATAAAAGCTAGTCCATTCAGAATC
GAGCCTTAAAGTACTCCCATATTGGCTAGCCCCAGAATTACTCCAGCGCCGAGGATGTGGCCAAAGCTAG
CGGTGCCCAGCACAGCCCCTAAACCAAAGCCGCCAAAGAAGTTAGAGGAAGGCATGGGGGTGCCCACATT
TTGTTGTTTGATGGTCAATTTACCAAAGGCGATCGCCAAAATGTTGCAAGCAATCATCACCCCAGCAACT
TTAGGGCTCCAGGACAGGGTGGCGGGAACGGCGGTGGCCAACAAAAAGCTATGCATTGAGATTCTCCAGA
ATAAAGACGGTTTTTAAAGGGATAGCCCCACGCTAATGGGGGTCTTTAAAAATCTCATCTTACGGGGACG
CTCTGCCCCTGGGAAACCACCGTTGCAATACTTAACAAATTTTCGTTTTTAGCTTGGCAAATGTCTTTGG
CAAAATTGGTTGATCTGGCTTAAATCGTCAGTTATTTGCCCTGGAATAGTCTGGGGACGGGCAATTCTGA
TCAGATTTACCCCCAACGCTTCCGCCACTTTTTGCTTAACCAATTCTCCCCCCTGGGCACCGGAGGCTTT
AGTTACCACCCCTTGAATTTGCCATTGTTGCCACAGGGCTTTTTCCAATGGTTCGGCTACGGGGGGGCGC
AAAGCAATGATACGGTCGGAAGTAAACCCAGCGGCGATCGCCTGGGCTAGGGCTTGGGGATAGGGCAGAA
TACGGGCAAATAGAACAAATCTGGAGCCGGTGAGCGTGGGACTCGCGGTATCATTGCAGCACTGGGGCCA
GATGGTAAGCCCTCCCGTATCGTAGTTATCTACACGACGGGGAGTCAGGCAACTATGGATGAACGAAATA
GACAGATCGCTGAGATAGGTGCCTCACTGATTAAGCATTGGTAACTGTCAGACCAAGTTTACTCATATAT
ACTTTAGATTGATTTAAAACTTCATTTTTAATTTAAAAGGATCTAGGTGAAGATCCTTTTTGATAATCTC
ATGACCAAAATCCCTTAACGTGAGTTTTCGTTCCACTGAGCGTCAGACCCCTTAATAAGATGATCTTCTT
GAGATCGTTTTGGTCTGCGCGTAATCTCTTGCTCTGAAAACGAAAAAACCGCCTTGCAGGGCGGTTTTTC
GAAGGTTCTCTGAGCTACCAACTCTTTGAACCGAGGTAACTGGCTTGGAGGAGCGCAGTCACCAAAACTT
GTCCTTTCAGTTTAGCCTTAACCGGCGCATGACTTCAAGACTAACTCCTCTAAATCAATTACCAGTGGCT
GCTGCCAGTGGTGCTTTTGCATGTCTTTCCGGGTTGGACTCAAGACGATAGTTACCGGATAAGGCGCAGC
GGTCGGACTGAACGGGGGGTTCGTGCATACAGTCCAGCTTGGAGCGAACTGCCTACCCGGAACTGAGTGT
CAGGCGTGGAATGAGACAAACGCGGCCATAACAGCGGAATGACACCGGTAAACCGAAAGGCAGGAACAGG
AGAGCGCACGAGGGAGCCGCCAGGGGGAAACGCCTGGTATCTTTATAGTCCTGTCGGGTTTCGCCACCAC
TGATTTGAGCGTCAGATTTCGTGATGCTTGTCAGGGGGGCGGAGCCTATGGAAAAACGGCTTTGCCGCGG
CCCTCTCACTTCCCTGTTAAGTATCTTCCTGGCATCTTCCAGGAAATCTCCGCCCCGTTCGTAAGCCATT
TCCGCTCGCCGCAGTCGAACGACCGAGCGTAGCGAGTCAGTGAGCGAGGAAGCGGAATATATCCTGTATC
ACATATTCTGCTGACGCACCGGTGCAGCCTTTTTTCTCCTGCCACATGAAGCACTTCACTGACACCCTCA
TCAGTGCCAACATAGTAAGCCAGTATACACTCCGCTAGCGCTGAGGTCTGCCTCGTGAAGAAGGTGTTGC
TGACTCATACCAGGCCTGAATCGCCCCATCATCCAGCCAGAAAGTGAGGGAGCCACGGTTGATGAGAGCT
TTGTTGTAGGTGGACCAGTTGGTGATTTTGAACTTTTGCTTTGCCACGGAACGGTCTGCGTTGTCGGGAA
GATGCGGTGGGTCAATCCCTCGGTTTGGCGATCGCCTTGGTGTTTGTCATTGCTGGTATTGCCTTTAAAA
TTTCCGCTGTACCCTTCCACCAATGGACCCCCGACGTTTATGAAGGTTCTCCCACCCCGGTGGTGGCTTT
TCTTTCGGTGGGCTCTAAGGCGGCCGGTTTTGCCGTAGCTATCCGATTACTAGTGACTGCCTTTGGTGGT
ATTACCGATGAGTGGCACGTTATTTTCACCGCTCTGGCCGTGTTGAGCATGGTGCTGGGCAACGTGGTGG
CTTTAGCCCAAACCAGCATGAAACGGATGTTGGCCTACTCTTCCATCGGTCAAGCAGGCTTTGTGATGAT
TGGCCTAGTGGCCGGCAGTGAAGATGGTTACGCCAGCATGGTTTTCTACATGCTCATCTATCTGTTTATG
AACCTGGGGGCGTTTAGTTGCATTATTCTCTTCACCCTCCGCACTGGCAGTGACCAAATTAGTGATTACG
CTGGTCTGTACCACAAAGACCCCTTGTTAACCTTGGGCTTGAGCATTTGTTTATTATCCTTGGGGGGCAT
TCCTCCTCTGGCGGGCTTTTTCGGCAAAATTTACATCTTCTGGGCCGGTTGGCAATCGGGATTGTATGGC
CTAGTCCTACTTGGTCTGGTTACCAGTGTAGTTTCCATCTACTACTACATCCGGGTGGTGAAAATGATGG
TGGTGAAGGAGCCCCAGGAAATGTCCGAAGTAATCAAAAATTACCCGGCCATCAAATGGAATTTACCCGG
CATGCGTCCCCTACAGGTGGGCATTGTCGCTACTTTGGTTGCTACCTCGCTGGCAGGTATTCTGGCTAAT
CCCCTCTTTAACCTCGCCACCGATTCCGTGGTCAGCACCAAGATGTTGCAGACAGCCCTCCAGCAAACAG
GAGAAACTCCGGCGATCGCCATTTCCCATGATTTACCCTAGGGGTATCAGGAAATATTGCTTTGCAGGCA
AAAGCCAATGAGTGTAACTATAGAAACCGATTTAAAGGAGACTGCAGTTATGGAAGACAATGCCGGAGAG
AGACCCAGTACCAGTAGGGCAGTGAGCGCAACGCAATTAATGTGAGTTAGCTCACTCATTAGGCACCCCA
GGCTTTACACTTTATGCTTCCGGCTCGTATGTTGTGTGGAATTGTGAGCGGATAACAATTTCACACAGGA
AACAGCTATGACCATGATTACGCCAAGCTTGCATGCCTGCAGGTCGACTCTAGAGGATCCCCGGGTACCG
AGCTCGAATTCACTGGCCGTCGTTTTACAACGTCGTGACTGGGAAAACCCTGGCGTTACCCAACTTAATC
GCCTTGCAGCACATCCCCCTTTCGCCAGCTGGCGTAATAGCGAAGAGGCCCGCACCGATCGCCCTTCCCA
ACAGTTGCGCAGCCTGAATGGCGAATGGCGCCTGATGCGGTATTTTCTCCTTACGCATCTGTGCGGTATT
TCACACCGCATATGGTGCACTCTCAGTACAATCTGCTCTGATGCCGCATAGTTTCCTTTCCGGTCTCATA
CTACTAAAGTCTTC
Features (pLannotate 1.2.2; 14 found; start..end, strand, type, name):
    122..937     +  CDS            KanR: aminoglycoside phosphotransferase; aph(3')-Ia; confers resistance to kanamycin in bacteria or G418 (Geneticin®) in eukaryotes
   1269..1526    -  CDS            psaK1: PSAK1_SYNY3 - Also known as psaK. Experimental evidence at protein level: Swiss-Prot protein existence level 1. From Synechocystis sp. (strain PCC 6803 / Kazusa).
   1662..1976    -  CDS            cbiJ (fragment): CBIJ_SYNY3 - Also known as cobK. Protein inferred from homology: Swiss-Prot protein existence level 3. Catalyzes the reduction of the macrocycle of cobalt- precorrin-6A to cobalt-precorrin-6B. From Synechocystis sp. (strain PCC 6803 / Kazusa).
   1977..2143    +  CDS            bla(M) (fragment): β-lactamase lacking the signal sequence; bla(M); allows cytosolic expression of β-lactamase
   2309..2854    +  rep_origin     p15A ori: Plasmids containing the medium-copy-number p15A origin of replication can be propagated in E. coli cells that contain a second plasmid with the ColE1 origin.
   2942..2997    +  rep_origin     RSF ori (fragment): Plasmids containing the RSF 1030 origin of replication can be propagated in E. coli cells that contain additional plasmids with compatible origins.
   3096..3122    -  misc_feature   bom (fragment): basis of mobility region from pBR322
   3303..4160    +  CDS            ndhB (fragment): NU2C_THEEB - Experimental evidence at protein level: Swiss-Prot protein existence level 1. NDH-1 shuttles electrons from an unknown electron donor, via FMN and iron-sulfur (Fe-S) centers, to quinones in the respiratory and/or the photosynthetic chain. The immediate electron acceptor for the enzyme in this species is believed to be plastoquinone. Couples the redox reaction to proton translocation, and thus conserves the redox energy in a proton gradient. Cyanobacterial NDH-1 also plays a role in inorganic carbon-concentration. From Thermosynechococcus elongatus (strain BP-1).
   4378..4399    +  protein_bind   CAP binding site: CAP binding activates transcription in the presence of cAMP. E. coli catabolite activator protein
   4414..4444    +  promoter       lac promoter: promoter for the E. coli lac operon
   4452..4468    +  protein_bind   lac operator: The lac repressor binds to the lac operator to inhibit transcription in E. coli. This inhibition can be relieved by adding lactose or isopropyl-β-D-thiogalactopyranoside (IPTG). lac repressor encoded by lacI
   4505..4561    -  misc_feature   MCS: pUC18/19 multiple cloning site
   4558..4715    +  CDS            lacZα (fragment): LacZα fragment of β-galactosidase; lacZ fragment
   4721..4813    -  misc_feature   bom (fragment): basis of mobility region from pBR322
