[The description below was written by a language model from this plasmid's Addgene catalogue record and pLannotate feature annotations shown in this document.]
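Description:
pGT270 is an empty Level 2 destination vector of the Start-Stop Assembly system, adapted for engineering the cyanobacterium Synechocystis sp. PCC 6803. It is built on the pStA212 backbone and is catalogued as a synthetic biology vector with no insert. In E. coli it replicates from a p15A origin, consistent with the low copy number recorded, and is selected with kanamycin through an aph(3')-Ia (KanR) gene. Short matches to an RSF origin, the pBR322 bom region and a β-lactamase fragment are also annotated, but these are partial hits and probably represent backbone remnants rather than functional parts.

The cloning region is a lac promoter/operator with CAP binding site driving a lacZα fragment that contains a pUC-type multiple cloning site. In hierarchical assembly vectors, a cassette of this kind usually serves as a placeholder that the assembled parts replace, allowing blue/white screening, although the record does not state this explicitly. The lacZα cassette and KanR marker sit together between two stretches of cyanobacterial genomic sequence. One is annotated as an ndhB fragment; the automated match is to the Thermosynechococcus homologue, though the sequence is presumably from Synechocystis. The other covers psaK1 and part of cbiJ from Synechocystis PCC 6803. This arrangement suggests that the flanking regions act as homology arms, so that the assembled multi-gene construct and the kanamycin marker integrate into the Synechocystis chromosome by double recombination while the p15A backbone is left behind. The record does not name the integration locus. The vector is intended for receiving combinatorially assembled expression units, such as metabolic pathways, for stable introduction into this host.
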