Addgene plasmid #171878: pGT270
Purpose: (Empty Backbone) Start-Stop Level 2 destination vector for Synechocystis sp. PCC 6803
Depositing lab: John Heap. Depositing organization: Imperial College London. Publication: Combinatorial assembly platform enabling engineering of genetically stable metabolic pathways in cyanobacteria. Taylor GM, Hitchcock A, Heap JT. Nucleic Acids Res. 2021 Dec 2;49(21):e123. doi: 10.1093/nar/gkab791. PubMed 34554258.
Backbone
  Vector backbone: pStA212
  Vector type: Synthetic Biology
Growth in bacteria
  Bacterial resistance: Kanamycin, 50 μg/mL
  Growth temperature: 37°C
  Growth strain: DH5alpha
  Copy number: Low Copy
Gene/Insert
  Gene/Insert name: None
  Mutation: N/A
Terms and licenses: Academic/Nonprofit Terms; Industry Terms: Not Available to Industry
Depositor comments: Please visit https://www.biorxiv.org/content/10.1101/2020.03.11.983833v1 for bioRxiv preprint.
How to cite: pGT270 was a gift from John Heap (Addgene plasmid # 171878 ; http://n2t.net/addgene:171878 ; RRID:Addgene_171878)
